Addgene plasmid #240639: pCR158
Purpose: Expression of NLS-Kaede in Exaiptasia diaphana
Depositing lab: John Pringle. Depositing organization: Stanford University.
Backbone
  Vector backbone: pNvT-MHC::mCh
  Backbone manufacturer: Lab of Ulrich Technau
  Backbone size w/o insert (bp): 4115
  Total vector size (bp): 6645
  Vector type: Expression of NLS-Kaede in Exaiptasia diaphana
  Selectable markers: Neomycin (select with G418)
Growth in bacteria
  Bacterial resistance: Ampicillin and Kanamycin, 100 & 50 μg/mL
  Growth temperature: 37°C
  Growth strain: DH5alpha
  Copy number: High Copy
Gene/Insert 1
  Gene/Insert name: AIPGENE865 promoter (alt name: Exaiptasia diaphana Elongation Factor 1 alpha promoter)
  Species: Exaiptasia diaphana
  Insert size (bp): 1810
  Mutation: naturally occurring 749-bp insertion at bp 628 (from bp 1 of plasmid map), corrected exon/intron positions (in agreement with XM_021048156.2).
  GenBank ID: KXJ12416.1 XM_021048156.2
  Promoter: Exaiptasia diaphana Elongation Factor 1 alpha (AIPGENE865) promoter
  Cloning method: Gibson Cloning
  Sequencing primers: 5′ M13_rev (CAGGAAACAGCTATGAC); 3′ Kaede_start_seq_rev (CATTTCTGGTTTAATCAGACTC)
Gene/Insert 2
  Gene/Insert name: Kaede
  Species: Trachyphyllia geoffroyi
  Insert size (bp): 678
  GenBank ID: BAC20344.1
  Tag / fusion protein: SV40 NLS (N terminal on insert)
  Cloning method: Gibson Cloning
  Sequencing primers: 5′ Kaede_mid_seq_rev (AGTCTTCTTCTGCATAACAGG); 3′ Kaede_mid_seq_fw (GAGCGAAGCCTGATGTTCG)
Resource information
  A portion of this plasmid was derived from a plasmid made by: pCS107-Kaede (source of the Kaede gene) is unpublished and was a kind gift from Julie C. Baker. pNvT-MHC::mCh (source of backbone): Renfer E, Amon-Hassenzahl A, Steinmetz PRH, Technau U. 2010. A muscle-specific transgenic reporter line of the sea anemone, Nematostella vectensis. Proc Natl Acad Sci USA. 107(1):104–108. doi:10.1073/pnas.0909148107.
Terms and licenses: Academic/Nonprofit Terms; Industry Terms: Not Available to Industry
Depositor comments: The whole intergenic region between AIPGENE865 (KXJ12416.1; Elongation Factor 1alpha) and AIPGENE899 was cloned as promoter fragment. The original gene annotation for AIPGENE865 is incorrect, the automatic NCBI annotation is correct in regards of exons, introns and translation start site. We found that Aiptasia strain CC7 was actually heterozygous for that locus: one allele was mostly in agreement with the genome sources but the other one had a couple of SNPs and a large, 749-bp insert in the intergenic region. The longer version with insert was used as promoter for this plasmid.
How to cite: pCR158 was a gift from John Pringle (Addgene plasmid # 240639 ; http://n2t.net/addgene:240639 ; RRID:Addgene_240639)
