[The description below was written by a language model from this plasmid's Addgene catalogue record and pLannotate feature annotations shown in this document.]
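Description:
pCR158 is a 6,645-bp plasmid for expressing a nuclear-localized Kaede fluorescent protein in the sea anemone Exaiptasia diaphana (Aiptasia). It is built by Gibson assembly on pNvT-MHC::mCh, a transgenesis reporter backbone originally developed for the anemone Nematostella vectensis. In E. coli it replicates from a high-copy ColE1/pUC-type origin and carries both a β-lactamase gene (ampicillin resistance) and a neo/nptII gene (kanamycin resistance). The record also lists neomycin/G418 as a selectable marker, although no eukaryotic promoter upstream of neo is annotated. An f1 origin, lac promoter/operator and lacZα remnants, and flanking SP6 and T7 promoters are standard cloning-vector elements surrounding the insert.

The expression cassette is driven by an approximately 1.8-kb fragment of the E. diaphana Elongation Factor 1 alpha (AIPGENE865) locus, comprising the entire intergenic region between that gene and its neighbour AIPGENE899. This region is not labelled in the automated feature table but corresponds to the unannotated stretch between the SP6 promoter and the Kaede coding sequence. The depositor notes that strain CC7 is heterozygous at this locus. The allele used here is the longer one, carrying a few SNPs and a naturally occurring 749-bp insertion, with exon/intron positions following the corrected NCBI annotation. Downstream lies Kaede from the coral Trachyphyllia geoffroyi, fused at its N terminus to an SV40 nuclear localization signal and terminated by an SV40 polyadenylation signal. Because Kaede is photoconvertible, changing its green emission after illumination, a nuclear-targeted version could allow selected nuclei to be marked optically. The record itself gives the purpose only as NLS-Kaede expression in this species.
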