Features (pLannotate 1.2.2; 15 found; start..end, strand, type, name):
      2..94      +  CDS            lacI (fragment): lac repressor; lacI; The lac repressor binds to the lac operator to inhibit transcription in E. coli. This inhibition can be relieved by adding lactose or isopropyl-β-D-thiogalactopyranoside (IPTG).
    107..128     +  protein_bind   CAP binding site: CAP binding activates transcription in the presence of cAMP. E. coli catabolite activator protein
    143..173     +  promoter       lac promoter: promoter for the E. coli lac operon
    181..197     +  protein_bind   lac operator: The lac repressor binds to the lac operator to inhibit transcription in E. coli. This inhibition can be relieved by adding lactose or isopropyl-β-D-thiogalactopyranoside (IPTG). lac repressor encoded by lacI
    239..257     +  promoter       SP6 promoter: promoter for bacteriophage SP6 RNA polymerase
   2164..2838    +  CDS            Kaede: Kaede is a photoconvertible green/yellow fluorescent protein published in 2002, derived from Trachyphyllia geoffroyi. It has moderate acid sensitivity.
   2856..2977    +  polyA_signal   SV40 poly(A) signal: SV40 polyadenylation signal
   3079..3097    -  promoter       T7 promoter: promoter for bacteriophage T7 RNA polymerase
   3100..3257    +  CDS            lacZα (fragment): LacZα fragment of β-galactosidase; lacZ fragment
   3261..3689    +  rep_origin     f1 ori (sequence partly withheld): f1 bacteriophage origin of replication; arrow indicates direction of (+) strand synthesis
   3702..4001    +  CDS            tnpA (fragment): TN5P_ECOLX - Also known as tnp. Experimental evidence at protein level: Swiss-Prot protein existence level 1. Mediates transposition of transposon Tn5 by a 'cut and paste' mechanism. First, the monomeric transposase binds the 19 bp inverted DNA repeats flanking the transposon. Then, dimerization of the DNA- bound transposase creates a synaptic DNA complex. After nicking of the first DNA strand, excision of the transposon proceeds through a series of intermediates. The transposase then mediates the insertion of the transposon at a new site by strand transfer. The activity of the wild- type tran
   4033..4824    +  CDS            neo: KKA2_KLEPN - Also known as kan, nptII. Experimental evidence at protein level: Swiss-Prot protein existence level 1. Resistance to kanamycin, neomycin, paromomycin, ribostamycin, butirosin and gentamicin B. From Klebsiella pneumoniae.
   4828..4844    +  promoter       AmpR promoter (fragment): bla
   4845..5705    +  CDS            AmpR: β-lactamase; bla; confers resistance to ampicillin, carbenicillin, and related antibiotics
   5876..6464    +  rep_origin     ori: high-copy-number ColE1/pMB1/pBR322/pUC origin of replication
>Addgene plasmid #240639 | pCR158 | addgene full sequence | sequence record 478443 | Addgene NGS Result
AGCGCCCAATACGCAAACCGCCTCTCCCCGCGCGTTGGCCGATTCATTAATGCAGCTGGCACGACAGGTT
TCCCGACTGGAAAGCGGGCAGTGAGCGCAACGCAATTAATGTGAGTTAGCTCACTCATTAGGCACCCCAG
GCTTTACACTTTATGCTTCCGGCTCGTATGTTGTGTGGAATTGTGAGCGGATAACAATTTCACACAGGAA
ACAGCTATGACCATGATTACGCCAAGCTATTTAGGTGACACTATAGAATACTCAAGCTATGCATCAAGCT
TTAGGGATAACAGGGTAATGGTACCGTCGACTGCATTCACTGTTCTTAATATTGTATAATAGGCAAAAAT
CGAGGTCACAGATCTCGAAGAAAATTGGTAAAATAAACAAAATAGAGAATAATTAATCTAATGAATCGAA
AAACTCGTTTTCAGACATTCAAATAAGAAACAAAATGTCACATAATGGATATAAACAAGTCAATCACAAT
GCAAAACCTCCATCACCGGAGGCTCCGGTCGGATTGTGTGAGATGGGAAGGGTGCAAAGGCTCATGGGTG
TCTATAGCAAGTTTACACAGGGATCCCAAATATATTTATACTCTTTTAACTGTTTGGATTTATTATTCTT
GACTTTCACATGACGTCATCAGTCAAAAAAAAAATCTAAAATCACAGACACACAACATTGTGGTACTGAA
ATATCTTGAAGAGCATGATAGAAGTTCGCTCTGAATGTTTAAACTTTTTTTGCTGTTTATTCATTGAGTT
ATTAGCGTTCAAAAATATGTTACGTAATACTGCCACGCGACTTGATACACGCCAAAAATACTCGAAAAGC
CTATGCATCTTAAAACAATTATAGTTTCAGCATCAATTTAAATGTTAACAATGATATTGTTGTAAAGTTA
AAGCAAAATCATCAGTTTTGAGCTCAATTCGATACGGTCCGCCATTTTGAAGCCCCTGACGGGGACACAA
TCATGGCGGCCCCATACATTTCTTTGTAAAGTAAGACCGTATTCAAACGCTTACAATTTTGCTAGGAAAT
CACAGTTTTGATTCAAACTTTACATAACTGTTGGGAGTTATATACTTTTTTGATCCCTGAACTTAAAAAA
TTAATTTGAATCTTAAAACAAAGCTTTTTGTAGTCATTTCTTGATCAGTCCAAAACGCATTGAGCCGTGC
TAATCCCATACATTCTTACCAATTTTCGATCGCTCGTATTTCTGTTAAAATTTATTATTTCGGCTCAAAA
TTTCGTCATGATCCTTAAATTAAGATGTTCTCTCGAGAGCATTAATAAAAGTTTGCTAATTCTGCCTCTA
AATAGGTTTTTTAGACTATCACGTGATCAGTGAAAGTCAAGAATTGATTGGCTATGAAATTATAAGAAAC
TATGATATTTATTAGTTTTTTGGTAAGCTGAAATTCTAAAGCAATCAAAATATTTTTCTTGTCTGCCAGC
GCCATTTTTTTCGATAAGTCACTTTGTCGAAGAAAGAAGAAACACCTAAGATAGAATCTAAAATCAAAAG
CAAAAACTACTAGAGCTATGCTAAAGCCAAGAAGTTTGCAAAAAAACTTGTGAATATTAAAATTATTGAA
ATTGAAATTAACTTCGGCCTTTTTCAGGCCTTTGAAAACGCAAACAAAAGCCAGTAAATGAACCAGAAAA
GACGCCAAGAAACTAACTTTGTTTGCTATGGTCATTATTCTTAATTGAAAACATATGAAATCACAATTTA
GCATACTTTTTGTCTACTTTTGTTCGGAGTCTGGACAGCGTGCTCTGTCACGCTGTAAGCTGTGACTCTT
TTGTTACATCTCCATTGTTGAACTGTCAAGTGTTTCGTAGCAACCCAAGTCTTCAATTTGTGATTGGTTT
ATTCATTCTTCCGTAGCGATATTTAAGACAACGCATTCTTAATCACCGCCTCTTTTACATCATCCAAGGC
CACGTGTGCAACTTGTGAGTTTTTCTCTTACTTTTACTGCCCTTTTCTCCCCTTTTTAACTCAAATTATC
GTTACTTAAGCGAATTGTGACATTCGTTGAACTGTTTTCTTTAAAATTTGTATTTTAGATCACTGTTGAA
TCGCTCGGCAACTTTTCAAATATGCCTCCAAAGAAGAAGCGTAAGGTAGAAGACCCAGAGCTCATGAGTC
TGATTAAACCAGAAATGAAGATCAAGCTGCTTATGGAAGGCAATGTAAACGGGCACCAGTTTGTTATTGA
GGGAGATGGAAAAGGCCATCCTTTTGAGGGAAAACAGAGTATGGACCTTGTAGTCAAAGAAGGCGCACCT
CTCCCTTTTGCCTACGATATCTTGACAACAGCATTCCATTATGGTAACAGGGTTTTTGCTAAATACCCAG
ACCATATACCAGACTACTTCAAGCAGTCGTTTCCCAAAGGGTTTTCTTGGGAGCGAAGCCTGATGTTCGA
GGACGGGGGCGTTTGCATCGCTACAAATGACATAACACTGAAAGGAGACACTTTTTTTAACAAAGTTCGA
TTTGATGGCGTAAACTTTCCCCCAAATGGTCCTGTTATGCAGAAGAAGACTCTGAAATGGGAGGCATCCA
CTGAGAAAATGTATTTGCGTGATGGAGTGTTGACGGGCGATATTACCATGGCTCTGCTGCTTAAAGGAGA
TGTCCATTACCGATGTGACTTCAGAACTACTTACAAATCTAGGCAGGAGGGTGTCAAGTTGCCAGGATAT
CACTTTGTCGATCACTGCATCAGCATATTGAGGCATGACAAAGACTACAACGAGGTTAAGCTGTATGAGC
ATGCTGTTGCCCATTCTGGATTGCCGGACAACGTCAAGTAGCAATTGTTGTTGTTAACTTGTTTATTGCA
GCTTATAATGGTTACAAATAAAGCAATAGCATCACAAATTTCACAAATAAAGCATTTTTTTCACTGCATT
CTAGTTGTGGTTTGTCCAAACTCATCAATGTATCTTAAAGGGCCGGCCATTACCCTGTTATCCCTATCAA
GGGCGAATTCTGCAGATATCCATCACACTGGCGGCCGCTCGAGCATGCATCTAGAGGGCCCAATTCGCCC
TATAGTGAGTCGTATTACAATTCACTGGCCGTCGTTTTACAACGTCGTGACTGGGAAAACCCTGGCGTTA
CCCAACTTAATCGCCTTGCAGCACATCCCCCTTTCGCCAGCTGGCGTAATAGCGAAGAGGCCCGCACCGA
TCGCCCTTCCCAACAGTTGCGCAGCCTGAATGGCGAATGG
[124 nt withheld, positions 3261-3384]
C
[91 nt withheld, positions 3386-3476]
A
[49 nt withheld, positions 3478-3526]
CCTTTGACGTTGGAGTCCACGTTCTTT
[37 nt withheld, positions 3554-3590]
ACCCTATCTCGGTCTATTCTTTTGATTTATAAGGGATTTTGCCGATTTCGGCCTATTGGTTAAAAAATGA
GCTGATTTAACAAAAATTTAACGCGAATTTTAACAAAATTCAGGGCGCAAGGGCTGCTAAAGGAAGCGGA
ACACGTAGAAAGCCAGTCCGCAGAAACGGTGCTGACCCCGGATGAATGTCAGCTACTGGGCTATCTGGAC
AAGGGAAAACGCAAGCGCAAAGAGAAAGCAGGTAGCTTGCAGTGGGCTTACATGGCGATAGCTAGACTGG
GCGGTTTTATGGACAGCAAGCGAACCGGAATTGCCAGCTGGGGCGCCCTCTGGTAAGGTTGGGAAGCCCT
GCAAAGTAAACTGGATGGCTTTCTTGCCGCCAAGGATCTGATGGCGCAGGGGATCAAGATCTGATCAAGA
GACAGGATGAGGATCGTTTCGCATGATTGAACAAGATGGATTGCACGCAGGTTCTCCGGCCGCTTGGGTG
GAGAGGCTATTCGGCTATGACTGGGCACAACAGACAATCGGCTGCTCTGATGCCGCCGTGTTCCGGCTGT
CAGCGCAGGGGCGCCCGGTTCTTTTTGTCAAGACCGACCTGTCCGGTGCCCTGAATGAACTGCAGGACGA
GGCAGCGCGGCTATCGTGGCTGGCCACGACGGGCGTTCCTTGCGCAGCTGTGCTCGACGTTGTCACTGAA
GCGGGAAGGGACTGGCTGCTATTGGGCGAAGTGCCGGGGCAGGATCTCCTGTCATCCCACCTTGCTCCTG
CCGAGAAAGTATCCATCATGGCTGATGCAATGCGGCGGCTGCATACGCTTGATCCGGCTACCTGCCCATT
CGACCACCAAGCGAAACATCGCATCGAGCGAGCACGTACTCGGATGGAAGCCGGTCTTGTCGATCAGGAT
GATCTGGACGAAGAGCATCAGGGGCTCGCGCCAGCCGAACTGTTCGCCAGGCTCAAGGCGCGCATGCCCG
ACGGCGAGGATCTCGTCGTGACCCATGGCGATGCCTGCTTGCCGAATATCATGGTGGAAAATGGCCGCTT
TTCTGGATTCATCGACTGTGGCCGGCTGGGTGTGGCGGACCGCTATCAGGACATAGCGTTGGCTACCCGT
GATATTGCTGAAGAGCTTGGCGGCGAATGGGCTGACCGCTTCCTCGTGCTTTACGGTATCGCCGCTCCCG
ATTCGCAGCGCATCGCCTTCTATCGCCTTCTTGACGAGTTCTTCTGAATTGAAAAAGGAAGAGTATGAGT
ATTCAACATTTCCGTGTCGCCCTTATTCCCTTTTTTGCGGCATTTTGCCTTCCTGTTTTTGCTCACCCAG
AAACGCTGGTGAAAGTAAAAGATGCTGAAGATCAGTTGGGTGCACGAGTGGGTTACATCGAACTGGATCT
CAACAGCGGTAAGATCCTTGAGAGTTTTCGCCCCGAAGAACGTTTTCCAATGATGAGCACTTTTAAAGTT
CTGCTATGTGGCGCGGTATTATCCCGTATTGACGCCGGGCAAGAGCAACTCGGTCGCCGCATACACTATT
CTCAGAATGACTTGGTTGAGTACTCACCAGTCACAGAAAAGCATCTTACGGATGGCATGACAGTAAGAGA
ATTATGCAGTGCTGCCATAACCATGAGTGATAACACTGCGGCCAACTTACTTCTGACAACGATCGGAGGA
CCGAAGGAGCTAACCGCTTTTTTGCACAACATGGGGGATCATGTAACTCGCCTTGATCGTTGGGAACCGG
AGCTGAATGAAGCCATACCAAACGACGAGCGTGACACCACGATGCCTGTAGCAATGGCAACAACGTTGCG
CAAACTATTAACTGGCGAACTACTTACTCTAGCTTCCCGGCAACAATTAATAGACTGGATGGAGGCGGAT
AAAGTTGCAGGACCACTTCTGCGCTCGGCCCTTCCGGCTGGCTGGTTTATTGCTGATAAATCTGGAGCCG
GTGAGCGTGGGTCTCGCGGTATCATTGCAGCACTGGGGCCAGATGGTAAGCCCTCCCGTATCGTAGTTAT
CTACACGACGGGGAGTCAGGCAACTATGGATGAACGAAATAGACAGATCGCTGAGATAGGTGCCTCACTG
ATTAAGCATTGGTAACTGTCAGACCAAGTTTACTCATATATACTTTAGATTGATTTAAAACTTCATTTTT
AATTTAAAAGGATCTAGGTGAAGATCCTTTTTGATAATCTCATGACCAAAATCCCTTAACGTGAGTTTTC
GTTCCACTGAGCGTCAGACCCCGTAGAAAAGATCAAAGGATCTTCTTGAGATCCTTTTTTTCTGCGCGTA
ATCTGCTGCTTGCAAACAAAAAAACCACCGCTACCAGCGGTGGTTTGTTTGCCGGATCAAGAGCTACCAA
CTCTTTTTCCGAAGGTAACTGGCTTCAGCAGAGCGCAGATACCAAATACTGTTCTTCTAGTGTAGCCGTA
GTTAGGCCACCACTTCAAGAACTCTGTAGCACCGCCTACATACCTCGCTCTGCTAATCCTGTTACCAGTG
GCTGCTGCCAGTGGCGATAAGTCGTGTCTTACCGGGTTGGACTCAAGACGATAGTTACCGGATAAGGCGC
AGCGGTCGGGCTGAACGGGGGGTTCGTGCACACAGCCCAGCTTGGAGCGAACGACCTACACCGAACTGAG
ATACCTACAGCGTGAGCTATGAGAAAGCGCCACGCTTCCCGAAGGGAGAAAGGCGGACAGGTATCCGGTA
AGCGGCAGGGTCGGAACAGGAGAGCGCACGAGGGAGCTTCCAGGGGGAAACGCCTGGTATCTTTATAGTC
CTGTCGGGTTTCGCCACCTCTGACTTGAGCGTCGATTTTTGTGATGCTCGTCAGGGGGGCGGAGCCTATG
GAAAAACGCCAGCAACGCGGCCTTTTTACGGTTCCTGGCCTTTTGCTGGCCTTTTGCTCACATGTTCTTT
CCTGCGTTATCCCCTGATTCTGTGGATAACCGTATTACCGCCTTTGAGTGAGCTGATACCGCTCGCCGCA
GCCGAACGACCGAGCGCAGCGAGTCAGTGAGCGAGGAAGCGGAAG
